Addgene plasmid #164167: pAC-mCherry2-G4
Purpose: Expresses mCherry2 under the control of CMV promoter, basic vector for AAV, pAAV-CMV backbone, multiclonig site at C terminal
Depositing lab: Isei Tanida. Depositing organization: Juntendo University. Publication: Two-color in-resin CLEM of Epon-embedded cells using osmium resistant green and red fluorescent proteins. Tanida I, Furuta Y, Yamaguchi J, Kakuta S, Oliva Trejo JA, Uchiyama Y. Sci Rep. 2020 Dec 14;10(1):21871. doi: 10.1038/s41598-020-78879-x. PubMed 33318540.
Backbone
  Vector backbone: pAAV-CMV
  Backbone size w/o insert (bp): 5051
  Total vector size (bp): 5916
  Vector type: Mammalian Expression, AAV
Growth in bacteria
  Bacterial resistance: Ampicillin, 100 μg/mL
  Growth temperature: 37°C
  Growth strain: NEB Stable
  Copy number: High Copy
Gene/Insert
  Gene/Insert name: mCherry2
  Species: Synthetic
  Insert size (bp): 708
  Promoter: CMV
  Cloning method: Gibson Cloning
  Sequencing primers: 5′ GTGCTGTCTCATCATTTTGGCAAA; 3′ GATAGGCAGCCTGCACCTGAGGAGT
Terms and licenses: Academic/Nonprofit Terms; Industry Terms: Not Available to Industry
How to cite: pAC-mCherry2-G4 was a gift from Isei Tanida (Addgene plasmid # 164167 ; http://n2t.net/addgene:164167 ; RRID:Addgene_164167)
