[The description below was written by a language model from this plasmid's Addgene catalogue record and pLannotate feature annotations shown in this document.]
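Description:
pAC-mCherry2-G4 is a 5.9 kb AAV transfer plasmid built on the pAAV-CMV backbone, intended both for direct mammalian expression and as a base vector for producing recombinant adeno-associated virus. In E. coli it replicates from a high-copy ColE1/pUC-type origin and is selected with ampicillin through the β-lactamase gene. An M13 phage origin is also present. Several short annotated fragments (lacI, lacZα, bom, rop and an RSF ori piece), together with the lac promoter, operator and CAP site, appear to be remnants of the backbone rather than functional modules. The recorded growth strain is a recombination-deficient type often chosen to keep repeat elements such as ITRs stable.

The expression cassette lies between two AAV2 inverted terminal repeats, which are the only cis elements required for replication and packaging of the intervening DNA into AAV particles when rep, cap and helper functions are supplied in trans. Within the ITRs, the human CMV immediate-early enhancer and promoter drive transcription through a chimeric intron region, annotated as a short CMV intron fragment followed by a truncated human β-globin intron, which generally improves transcript processing and expression. This is followed by the 708 bp synthetic mCherry2 coding sequence, a constitutively fluorescent red protein derived from Discosoma with very low acid sensitivity. A multiple cloning site sits downstream of mCherry2, so a gene of interest can be placed at its C-terminal end, and a human growth hormone polyadenylation signal terminates the transcript. The "G4" in the name is not explained in the record. The associated publication concerns two-colour in-resin correlative light and electron microscopy using osmium-resistant fluorescent proteins in Epon-embedded cells, which suggests the vector is used for red fluorescent labelling in that setting.
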