Features (pLannotate 1.2.2; 23 found; start..end, strand, type, name):
      1..50      +  rep_origin     RSF ori (fragment): Plasmids containing the RSF 1030 origin of replication can be propagated in E. coli cells that contain additional plasmids with compatible origins.
     52..144     +  CDS            lacI (fragment): lac repressor; lacI; The lac repressor binds to the lac operator to inhibit transcription in E. coli. This inhibition can be relieved by adding lactose or isopropyl-β-D-thiogalactopyranoside (IPTG).
    157..178     +  protein_bind   CAP binding site: CAP binding activates transcription in the presence of cAMP. E. coli catabolite activator protein
    193..223     +  promoter       lac promoter: promoter for the E. coli lac operon
    231..247     +  protein_bind   lac operator: The lac repressor binds to the lac operator to inhibit transcription in E. coli. This inhibition can be relieved by adding lactose or isopropyl-β-D-thiogalactopyranoside (IPTG). lac repressor encoded by lacI
    287..427     -  repeat_region  AAV2 ITR: inverted terminal repeat of adeno-associated virus serotype 2 inverted
    496..799     +  enhancer       CMV enhancer: human cytomegalovirus immediate early enhancer
    800..1003    +  promoter       CMV promoter: human cytomegalovirus (CMV) immediate early promoter
   1094..1121    +  intron         CMV intron (fragment): modified intron A from human cytomegalovirus (CMV)
   1126..1472    +  intron         β-globin intron (fragment): internally truncated intron from human β-globin
   1476..1523    +  CDS            HBB (fragment): HBB_COLGU - Experimental evidence at transcript level: Swiss-Prot protein existence level 2. Involved in oxygen transport from the lung to the various peripheral tissues. From Colobus guereza (Mantled guereza) (Eastern black-and-white colobus monkey).
   1585..2292    +  CDS            mCherry2: mCherry2 is a basic (constitutively fluorescent) red fluorescent protein published in 2017, derived from Discosoma sp.. It has very low acid sensitivity.
   2350..2406    +  misc_feature   MCS: multiple cloning site
   2456..2932    +  polyA_signal   hGH poly(A) signal: human growth hormone polyadenylation signal
   2945..3085    +  repeat_region  AAV2 ITR: inverted terminal repeat of adeno-associated virus serotype 2 inverted
   3094..3248    +  CDS            lacZα (fragment): LacZα fragment of β-galactosidase; lacZ fragment
   3254..3305    -  misc_feature   bom (fragment): basis of mobility region from pBR322
   3324..3704    +  rep_origin     M13 ori (sequence partly withheld): M13 bacteriophage origin of replication; arrow indicates direction of (+) strand synthesis
   3780..3829    -  misc_feature   bom (fragment): basis of mobility region from pBR322
   3931..3966    -  CDS            rop (fragment): Rop protein, which maintains plasmids at low copy number; rop
   4061..4165    +  promoter       AmpR promoter: bla
   4166..5026    +  CDS            AmpR: β-lactamase; bla; confers resistance to ampicillin, carbenicillin, and related antibiotics
   5197..5785    +  rep_origin     ori: high-copy-number ColE1/pMB1/pBR322/pUC origin of replication
>Addgene plasmid #164167 | pAC-mCherry2-G4 | addgene full sequence | sequence record 328915 | Addgene NGS Result
CCGCAGCCGAACGACCGAGCGCAGCGAGTCAGTGAGCGAGGAAGCGGAAGAGCGCCCAATACGCAAACCG
CCTCTCCCCGCGCGTTGGCCGATTCATTAATGCAGCTGGCACGACAGGTTTCCCGACTGGAAAGCGGGCA
GTGAGCGCAACGCAATTAATGTGAGTTAGCTCACTCATTAGGCACCCCAGGCTTTACACTTTATGCTTCC
GGCTCGTATGTTGTGTGGAATTGTGAGCGGATAACAATTTCACACAGGAAACAGCTATGACCATGATTAC
GAATTGCCTGCAGGCAGCTGCGCGCTCGCTCGCTCACTGAGGCCGCCCGGGCAAAGCCCGGGCGTCGGGC
GACCTTTGGTCGCCCGGCCTCAGTGAGCGAGCGAGCGCGCAGAGAGGGAGTGGCCAACTCCATCACTAGG
GGTTCCTATCGATATCAAGCTTTAATAGTAATCAATTACGGGGTCATTAGTTCATAGCCCATATATGGAG
TTCCGCGTTACATAACTTACGGTAAATGGCCCGCCTGGCTGACCGCCCAACGACCCCCGCCCATTGACGT
CAATAATGACGTATGTTCCCATAGTAACGCCAATAGGGACTTTCCATTGACGTCAATGGGTGGAGTATTT
ACGGTAAACTGCCCACTTGGCAGTACATCAAGTGTATCATATGCCAAGTACGCCCCCTATTGACGTCAAT
GACGGTAAATGGCCCGCCTGGCATTATGCCCAGTACATGACCTTATGGGACTTTCCTACTTGGCAGTACA
TCTACGTATTAGTCATCGCTATTACCATGGTGATGCGGTTTTGGCAGTACATCAATGGGCGTGGATAGCG
GTTTGACTCACGGGGATTTCCAAGTCTCCACCCCATTGACGTCAATGGGAGTTTGTTTTGGCACCAAAAT
CAACGGGACTTTCCAAAATGTCGTAACAACTCCGCCCCATTGACGCAAATGGGCGGTAGGCGTGTACGGT
GGGAGGTCTATATAAGCAGAGCTGGTTTAGTGGATATCCTTAAGGGCCCAGCCGGCCCGAATCCCGGCCG
GGAACGGTGCATTGGAACGCGGATTCCCCGTGCCAAGAGTGACGTAAGTACCGCCTATAGAGTCTATAGG
CCCACAAAAAATGCTTTCTTCTTTTAATATACTTTTTTGTTTATCTTATTTCTAATACTTTCCCTAATCT
CTTTCTTTCAGGGCAATAATGATACAATGTATCATGCCTCTTTGCACCATTCTAAAGAATAACAGTGATA
ATTTCTGGGTTAAGGCAATAGCAATATTTCTGCATATAAATATTTCTGCATATAAATTGTAACTGATGTA
AGAGGTTTCATATTGCTAATAGCAGCTACAATCCAGCTACCATTCTGCTTTTATTTTATGGTTGGGATAA
GGCTGGATTATTCTGAGTCCAAGCTAGGCCCTTTTGCTAATCATGTTCATACCTCTTATCTTCCTCCCAC
AGCTCCTGGGCAACGTGCTGGTCTGTGTGCTGGCCCATCACTTTGGCAAAGAATTGGGATTCGCGAATTG
TGCTGTCTCATCATTTTGGCAAAGCTAGCCTACCGGTCGCCACCATGGTGAGCAAGGGCGAGGAGGATAA
CATGGCCATCATCAAGGAGTTCATGCGCTTCAAGGTGCACATGGAGGGCTCCGTGAACGGCCACGAGTTC
GAGATCGAGGGCGAGGGCGAGGGCCGCCCCTACGAGGGCACCCAGACCGCCAAGCTGAAGGTGACCAAGG
GTGGCCCCCTGCCCTTCGCCTGGGACATCCTGTCCCCTCAGTTCATGTACGGCTCCAAGGCCTACGTGAA
GCACCCCGCCGACATCCCCGACTACTTGAAGCTGTCCTTCCCCGAGGGCTTCAATTGGGAGCGCGTGATG
AACTTCGAGGACGGCGGCGTGGTGACCGTGACCCAGGACTCCTCCCTGCAGGACGGCGAGTTCATCTACA
AGGTGAAGCTGCGCGGCACCAACTTCCCCTCCGACGGCCCCGTAATGCAGTGTCGTACCATGGGCTGGGA
GGCCTCCACTGAGCGGATGTACCCCGAGGACGGCGCCCTGAAGGGCGAGATCAAGCAGAGGCTGAAGCTG
AAGGACGGCGGCCACTACGACGCTGAGGTCAAGACCACCTACAAGGCCAAGAAGCCCGTGCAGCTGCCCG
GCGCCTACAACGTCGACATCAAGTTGGACATCCTTTCCCACAACGAGGACTACACCATCGTGGAACAGTA
CGAACGCGCCGAGGGCCGCCACTCCACCGGCGGCATGGACGAGCTGTACAAGTCCGGACTCACCGGTGGA
GGCGGTTCAGGCGGAGGTGGCTCTGGCGGTGGCGGATCGAGATCTCGAGCTCAAGCTTCGAATTCTGCAG
TCGACGGTACCGCGGGCCCGGGATCCACCGGATCTAGATAACTGATCAACTCCTCAGGTGCAGGCTGCCT
ATCACGGGTGGCATCCCTGTGACCCCTCCCCAGTGCCTCTCCTGGCCCTGGAAGTTGCCACTCCAGTGCC
CACCAGCCTTGTCCTAATAAAATTAAGTTGCATCATTTTGTCTGACTAGGTGTCCTTCTATAATATTATG
GGGTGGAGGGGGGTGGTATGGAGCAAGGGGCAAGTTGGGAAGACAACCTGTAGGGCCTGCGGGGTCTATT
GGGAACCAAGCTGGAGTGCAGTGGCACAATCTTGGCTCACTGCAATCTCCGCCTCCTGGGTTCAAGCGAT
TCTCCTGCCTCAGCCTCCCGAGTTGTTGGGATTCCAGGCATGCATGACCAGGCTCAGCTAATTTTTGTTT
TTTTGGTAGAGACGGGGTTTCACCATATTGGCCAGGCTGGTCTCCAACTCCTAATCTCAGGTGATCTACC
CACCTTGGCCTCCCAAATTGCTGGGATTACAGGCGTGAACCACTGCTCCCTTCCCTGTCCTTATCGATAG
ATCTAGGAACCCCTAGTGATGGAGTTGGCCACTCCCTCTCTGCGCGCTCGCTCGCTCACTGAGGCCGGGC
GACCAAAGGTCGCCCGACGCCCGGGCTTTGCCCGGGCGGCCTCAGTGAGCGAGCGAGCGCGCAGCTGCCT
GCAGGCAGCTTGGCACTGGCCGTCGTTTTACAACGTCGTGACTGGGAAAACCCTGGCGTTACCCAACTTA
ATCGCCTTGCAGCACATCCCCCTTTCGCCAGCTGGCGTAATAGCGAAGAGGCCCGCACCGATCGCCCTTC
CCAACAGTTGCGCAGCCTGAATGGCGAATGGCGCCTGATGCGGTATTTTCTCCTTACGCATCTGTGCGGT
ATTTCACACCGCATA
[142 nt withheld, positions 3306-3447]
C
[141 nt withheld, positions 3449-3589]
CCTTTGACGTTGGAGTCCACGTTCTTT
[37 nt withheld, positions 3617-3653]
ACCCTATCTCGGGCTATTCTTTTGATTTATAAGGGATTTTGCCGATTTCGGCCTATTGGTTAAAAAATGA
GCTGATTTAACAAAAATTTAACGCGAATTTTAACAAAATATTAACGTTTACAATTTTATGGTGCACTCTC
AGTACAATCTGCTCTGATGCCGCATAGTTAAGCCAGCCCCGACACCCGCCAACACCCGCTGACGCGCCCT
GACGGGCTTGTCTGCTCCCGGCATCCGCTTACAGACAAGCTGTGACCGTCTCCGGGAGCTGCATGTGTCA
GAGGTTTTCACCGTCATCACCGAAACGCGCGAGACGAAAGGGCCTCGTGATACGCCTATTTTTATAGGTT
AATGTCATGATAATAATGGTTTCTTAGACGTCAGGTGGCACTTTTCGGGGAAATGTGCGCGGAACCCCTA
TTTGTTTATTTTTCTAAATACATTCAAATATGTATCCGCTCATGAGACAATAACCCTGATAAATGCTTCA
ATAATATTGAAAAAGGAAGAGTATGAGTATTCAACATTTCCGTGTCGCCCTTATTCCCTTTTTTGCGGCA
TTTTGCCTTCCTGTTTTTGCTCACCCAGAAACGCTGGTGAAAGTAAAAGATGCTGAAGATCAGTTGGGTG
CACGAGTGGGTTACATCGAACTGGATCTCAACAGCGGTAAGATCCTTGAGAGTTTTCGCCCCGAAGAACG
TTTTCCAATGATGAGCACTTTTAAAGTTCTGCTATGTGGCGCGGTATTATCCCGTATTGACGCCGGGCAA
GAGCAACTCGGTCGCCGCATACACTATTCTCAGAATGACTTGGTTGAGTACTCACCAGTCACAGAAAAGC
ATCTTACGGATGGCATGACAGTAAGAGAATTATGCAGTGCTGCCATAACCATGAGTGATAACACTGCGGC
CAACTTACTTCTGACAACGATCGGAGGACCGAAGGAGCTAACCGCTTTTTTGCACAACATGGGGGATCAT
GTAACTCGCCTTGATCGTTGGGAACCGGAGCTGAATGAAGCCATACCAAACGACGAGCGTGACACCACGA
TGCCTGTAGCAATGGCAACAACGTTGCGCAAACTATTAACTGGCGAACTACTTACTCTAGCTTCCCGGCA
ACAATTAATAGACTGGATGGAGGCGGATAAAGTTGCAGGACCACTTCTGCGCTCGGCCCTTCCGGCTGGC
TGGTTTATTGCTGATAAATCTGGAGCCGGTGAGCGTGGGTCTCGCGGTATCATTGCAGCACTGGGGCCAG
ATGGTAAGCCCTCCCGTATCGTAGTTATCTACACGACGGGGAGTCAGGCAACTATGGATGAACGAAATAG
ACAGATCGCTGAGATAGGTGCCTCACTGATTAAGCATTGGTAACTGTCAGACCAAGTTTACTCATATATA
CTTTAGATTGATTTAAAACTTCATTTTTAATTTAAAAGGATCTAGGTGAAGATCCTTTTTGATAATCTCA
TGACCAAAATCCCTTAACGTGAGTTTTCGTTCCACTGAGCGTCAGACCCCGTAGAAAAGATCAAAGGATC
TTCTTGAGATCCTTTTTTTCTGCGCGTAATCTGCTGCTTGCAAACAAAAAAACCACCGCTACCAGCGGTG
GTTTGTTTGCCGGATCAAGAGCTACCAACTCTTTTTCCGAAGGTAACTGGCTTCAGCAGAGCGCAGATAC
CAAATACTGTTCTTCTAGTGTAGCCGTAGTTAGGCCACCACTTCAAGAACTCTGTAGCACCGCCTACATA
CCTCGCTCTGCTAATCCTGTTACCAGTGGCTGCTGCCAGTGGCGATAAGTCGTGTCTTACCGGGTTGGAC
TCAAGACGATAGTTACCGGATAAGGCGCAGCGGTCGGGCTGAACGGGGGGTTCGTGCACACAGCCCAGCT
TGGAGCGAACGACCTACACCGAACTGAGATACCTACAGCGTGAGCTATGAGAAAGCGCCACGCTTCCCGA
AGGGAGAAAGGCGGACAGGTATCCGGTAAGCGGCAGGGTCGGAACAGGAGAGCGCACGAGGGAGCTTCCA
GGGGGAAACGCCTGGTATCTTTATAGTCCTGTCGGGTTTCGCCACCTCTGACTTGAGCGTCGATTTTTGT
GATGCTCGTCAGGGGGGCGGAGCCTATGGAAAAACGCCAGCAACGCGGCCTTTTTACGGTTCCTGGCCTT
TTGCTGGCCTTTTGCTCACATGTTCTTTCCTGCGTTATCCCCTGATTCTGTGGATAACCGTATTACCGCC
TTTGAGTGAGCTGATACCGCTCG
